>Addgene plasmid #152592 | pGBW-m4134518 | depositor full sequence | sequence record 295604 | Full Sequence
CACCATGTCTGATAATGGACCACAGAACCAACGCAATGCACCCCGAATCACTTTTGGCGGTCCGTCCGAC
AGTACCGGGAGCAACCAGAACGGCGAAAGATCGGGAGCTCGTTCAAAACAGCGGAGGCCTCAAGGGTTAC
CCAATAACACGGCCAGCTGGTTCACAGCGTTGACCCAGCATGGCAAGGAGGACCTCAAGTTCCCTCGGGG
TCAGGGGGTCCCAATAAATACAAACAGTTCCCCTGATGACCAAATTGGATACTATAGACGCGCTACTAGG
AGGATCCGTGGCGGGGATGGAAAAATGAAGGACCTTTCTCCCAGATGGTACTTTTATTACCTGGGTACTG
GCCCAGAGGCCGGTCTACCGTATGGAGCAAACAAAGATGGCATTATTTGGGTGGCCACGGAAGGAGCACT
GAATACCCCAAAGGATCACATCGGCACCCGGAATCCAGCCAACAATGCTGCTATCGTTCTGCAACTCCCC
CAGGGGACAACATTGCCTAAAGGCTTCTATGCCGAGGGCAGTAGAGGTGGCAGCCAGGCGTCCTCACGCA
GCTCTTCTCGATCTCGGAACAGCTCAAGAAATTCCACTCCCGGGAGTTCCCGAGGAACCAGCCCAGCAAG
GATGGCTGGCAATGGTGGAGATGCCGCTCTGGCCCTACTTCTGCTGGACCGCCTCAATCAGTTAGAATCA
AAGATGTCGGGGAAGGGGCAGCAACAGCAGGGACAGACCGTAACTAAAAAGAGTGCAGCGGAGGCCTCTA
AAAAGCCTCGGCAGAAACGTACGGCAACAAAGGCTTACAACGTGACCCAGGCCTTTGGCCGTAGAGGACC
CGAACAGACACAAGGGAACTTTGGTGACCAAGAGTTGATAAGGCAGGGAACCGACTACAAACACTGGCCT
CAGATCGCCCAATTCGCACCGAGCGCGAGCGCATTTTTCGGAATGTCACGAATTGGCATGGAGGTGACAC
CTTCGGGAACCTGGCTGACATACACTGGCGCCATAAAGCTCGATGACAAAGATCCCAACTTCAAGGATCA
AGTCATCTTGCTGAATAAGCATATTGACGCGTATAAAACTTTTCCACCCACGGAACCGAAGAAGGACAAG
AAAAAGAAAGCTGATGAGACACAGGCGCTTCCACAAAGGCAGAAAAAGCAGCAGACGGTTACTCTACTGC
CCGCCGCAGACCTAGATGACTTCTCCAAACAGCTTCAGCAGTCTATGAGTAGCGCCGACTCAACCCAAGC
TGAAAACCTTTACTTTCAGTCGAAGAGGCGATGGAAAAAGAATTTTATCGCGGTGAGTGCAGCCAACAGA
TTCAAAAAGATATCCTCGTCTGGTGCCCTCTAAGGATCCGCAGGCCTCTGCTAGCTTGACTGACTGAGAT
ACAGCGTACCTTCAGCTCACAGACATGATAAGATACATTGATGAGTTTGGACAAACCACAACTAGAATGC
AGTGAAAAAAATGCTTTATTTGTGAAATTTGTGATGCTATTGCTTTATTTGTAACCATTATAAGCTGCAA
TAAACAAGTTAACAACAACAATTGCATTCATTTTATGTTTCAGGTTCAGGGGGAGGTGTGGGAGGTTTTT
TAAAGCAAGTAAAACCTCTACAAATGTGGTATTGGCCCATCTCTATCGGTATCGTAGCATAACCCCTTGG
GGCCTCTAAACGGGTCTTGAGGGGTTTTTTGTGCCCCTCGGGCCGGATTGCTATCTACCGGCATTGGCGC
AGAAAAAAATGCCTGATGCGACGCTGCGCGTCTTATACTCCCACATATGCCAGATTCAGCAACGGATACG
GCTTCCCCAACTTGCCCACTTCCATACGTGTCCTCCTTACCAGAAATTTATCCTTAAGGTCGTCAGCTAT
CCTGCAGGCGATCTCTCGATTTCGATCAAGACATTCCTTTAATGGTCTTTTCTGGACACCACTAGGGGTC
AGAAGTAGTTCATCAAACTTTCTTCCCTCCCTAATCTCATTGGTTACCTTGGGCTATCGAAACTTAATTA
ACCAGTCAAGTCAGCTACTTGGCGAGATCGACTTGTCTGGGTTTCGACTACGCTCAGAATTGCGTCAGTC
AAGTTCGATCTGGTCCTTGCTATTGCACCCGTTCTCCGATTACGAGTTTCATTTAAATCATGTGAGCAAA
AGGCCAGCAAAAGGCCAGGAACCGTAAAAAGGCCGCGTTGCTGGCGTTTTTCCATAGGCTCCGCCCCCCT
GACGAGCATCACAAAAATCGACGCTCAAGTCAGAGGTGGCGAAACCCGACAGGACTATAAAGATACCAGG
CGTTTCCCCCTGGAAGCTCCCTCGTGCGCTCTCCTGTTCCGACCCTGCCGCTTACCGGATACCTGTCCGC
CTTTCTCCCTTCGGGAAGCGTGGCGCTTTCTCATAGCTCACGCTGTAGGTATCTCAGTTCGGTGTAGGTC
GTTCGCTCCAAGCTGGGCTGTGTGCACGAACCCCCCGTTCAGCCCGACCGCTGCGCCTTATCCGGTAACT
ATCGTCTTGAGTCCAACCCGGTAAGACACGACTTATCGCCACTGGCAGCAGCCACTGGTAACAGGATTAG
CAGAGCGAGGTATGTAGGCGGTGCTACAGAGTTCTTGAAGTGGTGGCCTAACTACGGCTACACTAGAAGA
ACAGTATTTGGTATCTGCGCTCTGCTGAAGCCAGTTACCTTCGGAAAAAGAGTTGGTAGCTCTTGATCCG
GCAAACAAACCACCGCTGGTAGCGGTGGTTTTTTTGTTTGCAAGCAGCAGATTACGCGCAGAAAAAAAGG
ATCTCAAGAAGATCCTTTGATCTTTTCTACGGGGTCTGACGCTCAGTGGAACGAAAACTCACGTTAAGGG
ATTTTGGTCATGAGATTATCAAAAAGGATCTTCACCTAGATCCTTTTAAATTAAAAATGAAGTTTTAAAT
CAATCTAAAGTATATATGAGTAAACTTGGTCTGACAGTTACCAATGCTTAATCAGTGAGGCACCTATCTC
AGCGATCTGTCTATTTCGTTCATCCATAGTTGCATTTAAATTTCCGAACTCTCCAAGGCCCTCGTCGGAA
AATCTTCAAACCTTTCGTCCGATCCATCTTGCAGGCTACCTCTCGAACGAACTATCGCAAGTCTCTTGGC
CGGCCTTGCGCCTTGGCTATTGCTTGGCAGCGCCTATCGCCAGGTATTACTCCAATCCCGAATATCCGAG
ATCGGGATCACCCGAGAGAAGTTCAACCTACATCCTCAATCCCGATCTATCCGAGATCCGAGGAATATCG
AAATCGGGGCGCGCCTGGCCTCCGCGCCGGGTTTTGGCGCCTCCCGCGGGCGCCCCCCTCGTCACGGCGA
GCGCTGCCACGTCAGACGAAGGGCGCAGGAGCGTCCTGATCCTTCCGCCCGGACGCTCAGGACAGCGGCC
CGCTGCTCATAAGACTCGGCCTTAGAACCCCAGTATCAGCAGAAGGACATTTTAGGACGGGACTTGGGTG
ACTCTAGGGCACTGGTTTTCTTTCCAGAGAGCGGAACAGGCGAGGAAAAGTAGTCCCTTCTCGGCGATTC
TGCGGAGGGATCTCCGTGGGGCGGTGAACGCCGATGATTATATAAGGACGCGCCGGGTGTGGCACAGCTA
GTTCCGTCGCAGCCGGGATTTGGGTCGCGGTTCTTGTTTGTGGATCGCTGTGATCGTCACTTGGTGAGTA
GCGGGCTGCTGGGCTGGCCGGGGCTTTCGTGGCCGCCGGGCCGCTCGGTGGGACGGAAGCGTGTGGAGAG
ACCGCCAAGGGCTGTAGTCTGGGTCCGCGAGCAAGGTTGCCCTGAACTGGGGGTTGGGGGGAGCGCAGCA
AAATGGCGGCTGTTCCCGAGTCTTGAATGGAAGACGCTTGTGAGGCGGGCTGTGAGGTCGTTGAAACAAG
GTGGGGGGCATGGTGGGCGGCAAGAACCCAAGGTCTTGAGCCCTTCGCTAATGCGGGAAAGCTCTTATTC
GGGTGAGATGGGCTGGGCACCATCTGGGGACCCTGACGTGAAGTTTGTCACTGACTGGAGAACTCGGTTT
GTCGTCTGTTGCGGGGGCGGCAGTTATGGCGGTGCCGTTGGGCAGTGCACCCGTACCTTTGGGAGCGCGC
GCCCTCGTCGTGTCGTGACGTCACCCGTTCTGTTGGCTTATAATGCAGGGTGGGGCCACCTGCCGGTAGG
TGTGCGGTAGGCTTTTCTCCGTCGCAGGACGCAGGGTTCGGGCCTAGGGTAGGCTCTCCTGAATCGACAG
GCGCCGGACCTCTGGTGAGGGGAGGGATAAGTGAGGCGTCAGTTTCTTTGGTCGGTTTTATGTACCTATC
TTCTTAAGTAGCTGAAGCTCCGGTTTTGAACTATGCGCTCGGGGTTGGCGAGTGTGTTTTGTGAAGTTTT
TTAGGCACCTTTTGAAATGTAATCATTTGGGTCAATATGTAATTTTCAGTGTTAGACTTGTAAATTGTCC
GCTAAATTCTGGCCGTTTTTGGCTTTTTTGTTAGACAACATGGGTAAAAAGCCTGAACTCACCGCGACGT
CTGTCGAGAAGTTTCTGATCGAAAAGTTCGACAGCGTCTCCGACCTGATGCAGCTCTCGGAGGGCGAAGA
ATCTCGTGCTTTCAGCTTCGATGTAGGAGGGCGTGGATATGTCCTGCGGGTAAATAGCTGCGCCGATGGT
TTCTACAAAGATCGTTATGTTTATCGGCACTTTGCATCCGCCGCGCTCCCGATTCCGGAAGTGCTTGACA
TTGGGGAGTTCAGCGAGAGCCTGACCTATTGCATCTCCCGCCGTGCACAGGGTGTCACGTTGCAAGACCT
GCCTGAAACCGAACTGCCCGCTGTTCTGCAGCCGGTCGCGGAGGCAATGGATGCCATCGCTGCCGCCGAT
CTTAGCCAGACGAGCGGGTTCGGCCCATTCGGACCGCAAGGAATCGGTCAATACACTACATGGCGTGATT
TCATATGCGCGATTGCTGATCCCCATGTGTATCACTGGCAAACTGTGATGGACGACACCGTCAGTGCGTC
CGTCGCGCAGGCTCTCGATGAGCTGATGCTTTGGGCCGAGGACTGCCCCGAAGTCCGGCACCTCGTGCAC
GCGGATTTCGGCTCCAACAATGTCCTGACGGACAATGGCCGCATAACAGCGGTCATTGACTGGAGCGAGG
CGATGTTCGGGGATTCCCAATACGAGGTCGCCAACATCTTCTTCTGGAGGCCGTGGTTGGCTTGTATGGA
GCAGCAGACGCGCTACTTCGAGCGGAGGCATCCGGAGCTTGCAGGATCGCCCCGGCTCCGGGCGTATATG
CTCCGCATTGGTCTTGACCAACTCTATCAGAGCTTGGTTGACGGCAATTTCGATGATGCAGCTTGGGCGC
AGGGTCGATGCGACGCAATCGTCCGATCCGGAGCCGGGACTGTCGGGCGTACACAAATCGCCCGCAGAAG
CGCCGCCGTCTGGACCGATGGCTGTGTAGAAGTACTCGCCGATAGTGGAAACCGACGCCCCAGCACTCGT
CCGAGGGCAAAGGAATAAGCTAGTATGTAAGCCTAGTCTTAGATAATAAAATCGCTATCCATCGAAGATG
GATGTGTGTTGGTTTTTTGTGTGTGTAACGCTAGGCGCGCCTGGTGTACCGAGAACGATCCTCTCAGTGC
GAGTCTCGACGATCCATATCGTTGCTTGGCAGTCAGCCAGTCGGAATCCAGCTTGGGACCCAGGAAGTCC
AATCGTCAGATATTGTACTCAAGCCTGGTCACGGCAGCGTACCGATCTGTTTAAACCTAGATATTGATAG
TCTGATCGGTCAACGTATAATCGAGTCCTAGCTTTTGCAAACATCTATCAAGAGACAGGATCAGCAGGAG
GCTTTCGCATGAGTATTCAACATTTCCGTGTCGCCCTTATTCCCTTTTTTGCGGCATTTTGCCTTCCTGT
TTTTGCTCACCCAGAAACGCTGGTGAAAGTAAAAGATGCTGAAGATCAGTTGGGTGCGCGAGTGGGTTAC
ATCGAACTGGATCTCAACAGCGGTAAGATCCTTGAGAGTTTTCGCCCCGAAGAACGCTTTCCAATGATGA
GCACTTTTAAAGTTCTGCTATGTGGCGCGGTATTATCCCGTATTGACGCCGGGCAAGAGCAACTCGGTCG
CCGCATACACTATTCTCAGAATGACTTGGTTGAGTATTCACCAGTCACAGAAAAGCATCTTACGGATGGC
ATGACAGTAAGAGAATTATGCAGTGCTGCCATAACCATGAGTGATAACACTGCGGCCAACTTACTTCTGA
CAACGATTGGAGGACCGAAGGAGCTAACCGCTTTTTTGCACAACATGGGGGATCATGTAACTCGCCTTGA
TCGTTGGGAACCGGAGCTGAATGAAGCCATACCAAACGACGAGCGTGACACCACGATGCCTGTAGCAATG
GCAACAACCTTGCGTAAACTATTAACTGGCGAACTACTTACTCTAGCTTCCCGGCAACAGTTGATAGACT
GGATGGAGGCGGATAAAGTTGCAGGACCACTTCTGCGCTCGGCCCTTCCGGCTGGCTGGTTTATTGCTGA
TAAATCTGGAGCCGGTGAGCGTGGGTCTCGCGGTATCATTGCAGCACTGGGGCCAGATGGTAAGCCCTCC
CGTATCGTAGTTATCTACACGACGGGGAGTCAGGCAACTATGGATGAACGAAATAGACAGATCGCTGAGA
TAGGTGCCTCACTGATTAAGCATTGGTAACCGATTCTAGGTGCATTGGCGCAGAAAAAAATGCCTGATGC
GACGCTGCGCGTCTTATACTCCCACATATGCCAGATTCAGCAACGGATACGGCTTCCCCAACTTGCCCAC
TTCCATACGTGTCCTCCTTACCAGAAATTTATCCTTAAGATCGTTTAAACTCGACTCTGGCTCTATCGAA
TCTCCGTCGTTTCGAGCTTACGCGAACAGCCGTGGCGCTCATTTGCTCGTCGGGCATCGAATCTCGTCAG
CTATCGTCAGCTTACCTTTTTGGCAGCGATCGCGGCTCCCGACATCTTGGACCATTAGCTCCACAGGTAT
CTTCTTCCCTCTAGTGGTCATAACAGCAGCTTCAGCTACCTCTCAATTCAAAAAACCCCTCAAGACCCGT
TTAGAGGCCCCAAGGGGTTATGCTATCAATCGTTGCGTTACACACACAAAAAACCAACACACATCCATCT
TCGATGGATAGCGATTTTATTATCTAACTGCTGATCGAGTGTAGCCAGATCTAGTAATCAATTACGGGGT
CATTAGTTCATAGCCCATATATGGAGTTCCGCGTTACATAACTTACGGTAAATGGCCCGCCTGGCTGACC
GCCCAACGACCCCCGCCCATTGACGTCAATAATGACGTATGTTCCCATAGTAACGCCAATAGGGACTTTC
CATTGACGTCAATGGGTGGAGTATTTACGGTAAACTGCCCACTTGGCAGTACATCAAGTGTATCATATGC
CAAGTACGCCCCCTATTGACGTCAATGACGGTAAATGGCCCGCCTGGCATTATGCCCAGTACATGACCTT
ATGGGACTTTCCTACTTGGCAGTACATCTACGTATTAGTCATCGCTATTACCATGCTGATGCGGTTTTGG
CAGTACATCAATGGGCGTGGATAGCGGTTTGACTCACGGGGATTTCCAAGTCTCCACCCCATTGACGTCA
ATGGGAGTTTGTTTTGGCACCAAAATCAACGGGACTTTCCAAAATGTCGTAACAACTCCGCCCCATTGAC
GCAAATGGGCGGTAGGCGTGTACGGTGGGAGGTCTATATAAGCAGAGCTGGTTTAGTGAACCGTCAGATC
AGATCTTTGTCGATCCTACCATCCACTCGACACACCCGCCAGCGGCCGC
Features (pLannotate 1.2.2; 20 found; start..end, strand, type, name):
      5..1261    +  CDS            N: NCAP_SARS2 - Experimental evidence at protein level: Swiss-Prot protein existence level 1. Packages the positive strand viral genome RNA into a helical ribonucleocapsid (RNP) and plays a fundamental role during virion assembly through its interactions with the viral genome and membrane protein M. Plays an important role in enhancing the efficiency of subgenomic viral RNA transcription as well as viral replication (By similarity). May modulate transforming growth factor-beta signaling by binding host smad3 (By similarity). From Severe acute respiratory syndrome coronavirus 2 (2019-nCoV) (SARS-C
   1289..1305    +  CDS            CBP (fragment): calmodulin-binding peptide derived from skeletal muscle myosin light chain kinase; binds calmodulin with nanomolar affinity in the presence of calcium
   1429..1550    -  polyA_signal   SV40 poly(A) signal: SV40 polyadenylation signal
   1573..1642    -  CDS            large T antigen (fragment): large T antigen from SV40 (simian virus 40)
   1665..1711    +  terminator     T7 terminator: transcription terminator for bacteriophage T7 RNA polymerase
   1741..1877    +  terminator     rrnG terminator: transcription terminator from the E. coli ribosomal RNA rrnG operon (Albrechtsen et al., 1991)
   1922..1993    +  misc_feature   3' β-globin insulator: insulator downstream of the human β-globin locus (Farrell et al., 2002)
   2219..2807    -  rep_origin     ori: high-copy-number ColE1/pMB1/pBR322/pUC origin of replication
   2979..3043    -  CDS            bla(M) (fragment): β-lactamase lacking the signal sequence; bla(M); allows cytosolic expression of β-lactamase
   3307..4516    +  promoter       UbC promoter: human ubiquitin C promoter
   4526..5547    +  CDS            HygR (fragment): hygromycin B phosphotransferase confers resistance to hygromycin
   5575..5623    +  polyA_signal   poly(A) signal: synthetic polyadenylation signal
   5889..6749    +  CDS            AmpR: β-lactamase; bla; confers resistance to ampicillin, carbenicillin, and related antibiotics
   6762..6898    +  terminator     rrnG terminator: transcription terminator from the E. coli ribosomal RNA rrnG operon (Albrechtsen et al., 1991)
   7043..7114    +  misc_feature   5' β-globin insulator: insulator upstream of the human β-globin locus (Farrell et al., 2002)
   7119..7165    -  terminator     T7 terminator: transcription terminator for bacteriophage T7 RNA polymerase
   7183..7231    -  polyA_signal   poly(A) signal: synthetic polyadenylation signal
   7312..7615    +  enhancer       CMV enhancer: human cytomegalovirus immediate early enhancer
   7688..7705    -  promoter       CMV promoter (fragment): human cytomegalovirus (CMV) immediate early promoter
   7768..7819    +  promoter       CMVd2 promoter: truncated human cytomegalovirus (CMV) immediate early promoter that yields moderately reduced expression relative to the full-length promoter
