[The description below was written by a language model from this plasmid's Addgene catalogue record and pLannotate feature annotations shown in this document.]
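Description:
pGBW-m4134518 is a mammalian expression plasmid built on the pTwist_CMV_Hygro_6 backbone that carries the wild-type nucleocapsid (N) phosphoprotein of SARS-CoV-2. It is maintained in E. coli as a high-copy plasmid through a ColE1/pUC-type origin and selected with ampicillin via a full-length β-lactamase (AmpR) gene. For selection in mammalian cells it carries a separate cassette in which the human ubiquitin C promoter drives hygromycin B phosphotransferase, ending in a synthetic poly(A) signal. The annotated sequence is 7,889 nt, consistent with the stated backbone plus an insert of roughly 1.25 kb.

The N open reading frame lies immediately downstream of the CMV immediate-early enhancer and promoter region. The automated annotation picks this region up as the enhancer plus short or truncated CMV promoter matches, while the catalogue simply lists the promoter as CMV. According to the record, the backbone supplies a C-terminal tag consisting of a TEV protease cleavage site followed by a calmodulin-binding peptide (CBP). The feature table detects only a short CBP fragment just after the N coding sequence and does not annotate the TEV site. Such a tag allows calcium-dependent capture of the protein on calmodulin resin, and TEV digestion can then remove it. Transcripts are terminated by an SV40 poly(A) signal. The expression unit is bracketed by 5' and 3' β-globin insulator elements, together with T7 and rrnG bacterial terminators and a synthetic poly(A) signal upstream. These parts help isolate the cassette from read-through transcription and neighbouring regulatory influences.

The plasmid is suited to transient or hygromycin-selected stable expression of tagged N protein in mammalian cells, for example for purification or interaction studies, although the record states no specific application beyond expression.
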