Addgene plasmid #152592: pGBW-m4134518
Purpose: Mammalian expression plasmid for SARS-CoV-2 N (nucleocapsid)
Depositing lab: Ginkgo Bioworks & Benjie Chen. Depositing organization: Ginkgo Bioworks.
Backbone
  Vector backbone: pTwist_CMV_Hygro_6
  Backbone size w/o insert (bp): 6525
  Vector type: Mammalian Expression
  Selectable markers: Hygromycin
Growth in bacteria
  Bacterial resistance: Ampicillin, 100 μg/mL
  Growth temperature: 37°C
  Growth strain: DH5alpha
  Copy number: High Copy
Gene/Insert
  Gene/Insert name: SARS-CoV-2 N (nucleocapsid) (alt names: nucleocapsid phosphoprotein; N protein)
  Species: Severe acute respiratory syndrome coronavirus 2
  Insert size (bp): 1253
  Mutation: wt
  Entrez Gene: N (a.k.a. GU280_gp10)
  Promoter: CMV
  Tag / fusion protein: Cleavable TEV;CBP (C terminal on backbone)
  Cloning method: Unknown
Resource information
  A portion of this plasmid was derived from a plasmid made by: GinkgoBioworks
Depositor comments: NCBI reference sequence: YP_009724397.2
How to cite: pGBW-m4134518 was a gift from Ginkgo Bioworks & Benjie Chen (Addgene plasmid # 152592 ; http://n2t.net/addgene:152592 ; RRID:Addgene_152592)
